Addgene plasmid #45170: mH2A2-CT-MYC
Depositing lab: Brian Chadwick & Hunt Willard. Depositing organization: Case Western Reserve University. Publication: Histone H2A variants and the inactive X chromosome: identification of a second macroH2A variant. Chadwick BP, Willard HF. Hum Mol Genet. 2001 May 1;10(10):1101-13. 10.1093/hmg/10.10.1101 PubMed 11331621.
Backbone
  Vector backbone: pcDNA3.1-CT-MYC-HIS-B
  Backbone manufacturer: Invitrogen
  Backbone size w/o insert (bp): 5500
  Vector type: Mammalian Expression
  Selectable markers: Neomycin (select with G418)
Growth in bacteria
  Bacterial resistance: Ampicillin, 100 μg/mL
  Growth temperature: 37°C
  Growth strain: DH5alpha
  Copy number: High Copy
Gene/Insert
  Gene/Insert name: H2Afy2 (alt names: mH2A2; macroH2A2)
  Species: H. sapiens (human)
  Insert size (bp): 1100
  GenBank ID: AF336304
  Entrez Gene: MACROH2A2 (a.k.a. H2AFY2); H2AFY2 (a.k.a. MACROH2A2)
  Tag / fusion protein: MYC (C terminal on backbone); HIS (C terminal on backbone)
  Cloning method: Restriction Enzyme; 5′ cloning site KpnI (not destroyed); 3′ cloning site BamHI (not destroyed)
  Sequencing primers: 5′ T7; 3′ BGH-REV
Terms and licenses: Academic/Nonprofit Terms; Industry Terms: Not Available to Industry
Depositor comments: Please note that Addgene's sequencing result identified a single nucleotide mismatch at bp# 653 when compared to GenBank ID AF336304. This silent mutation does not affect the protein sequence.
How to cite: mH2A2-CT-MYC was a gift from Brian Chadwick & Hunt Willard (Addgene plasmid # 45170 ; http://n2t.net/addgene:45170 ; RRID:Addgene_45170)
