[The description below was written by a language model from this plasmid's Addgene catalogue record.]
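Description:
mH2A2-CT-MYC is a mammalian expression plasmid built on the Invitrogen pcDNA3.1 Myc-His (version B) backbone, about 5.5 kb without insert. It carries the human histone variant macroH2A2 (gene H2AFY2, now MACROH2A2) as an insert of roughly 1.1 kb. The coding sequence was cloned between KpnI and BamHI sites, both of which remain intact, so that it reads in frame into the backbone-encoded C-terminal Myc epitope and polyhistidine tag. The plasmid is propagated at high copy in E. coli under ampicillin selection. It also carries a neomycin resistance marker, which allows G418 selection of stably transfected mammalian cells.

The record does not list the promoter or other regulatory features and no feature table is provided. The pcDNA3.1 family generally drives inserts from the CMV immediate-early promoter and terminates them with a bovine growth hormone polyadenylation signal, and the listed T7 and BGH-reverse sequencing primers flanking the insert fit that layout. The Myc tag allows antibody-based detection of the expressed protein by immunofluorescence or immunoblotting, and the His tag permits metal-affinity capture.

The construct comes from work that identified macroH2A2 as a second macroH2A variant and examined H2A variants in relation to the inactive X chromosome. A likely use is therefore expressing epitope-tagged macroH2A2 in cultured cells to follow its nuclear and chromatin localisation. Repository sequencing found a single nucleotide difference from the reference GenBank entry, and this change is silent and leaves the protein sequence unaltered.
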