>Addgene plasmid #45170 | mH2A2-CT-MYC | addgene partial sequence | sequence record 64612 | BGH-rev 5'-TAGAAGGCACAGTCGAGG-3'
ATGGTGATGGTGATGATGACCGGTATGCATATTCAGATCCTCTTCTGAGATGAGTTTTTGTTCGAACCGC
GGGCCCTCTAGACTCGAGCGGCCGCCACTGTGCTGGATATCTGCAGAATTCCACCACACTGGACTAGTGG
ATCCCTTGGCGTCGAGCTTGGCCATCTCCTGCACGTAGATGCCGATGCTCTCGCTGTCGAAGAGCAGGAA
GTACACGTTCTTCAGCGAGGACGCGCTCGAGTCATCAAAGTGGGCTGAGATGGCTTTGAGGGTCACCTGG
GCCGCAGTCTGTTTGGGAAAGCAGTTTCTGCCGCTGGGGAAAGGCGGGAACGCGACGGACTTTAGCTTCT
TGTCCTCCGCCGCTGACAGGCAGTTTTTGATGGTCTCTTCAAGCTGTTCTTCACATTTGTCGGAGCCCCA
CTGAGGGATGTGACAGTGGATGACAAATTTGGCTGCGAGTCCACTGGATTGGCTGACGGCGGCTTCGGCG
ACTTCCAAAGGGCCTTGGGATTTGCGAAGCTCCTTTACCGTTTCCAAGAACTCTTTTCCCCCAGCCTTTT
CCAAGGCTTTACCTATATCTTCTTTGAGGTCAATTTCGGCTGTGGTTGGGTGGACAATGCCCTCCACTCT
CATGGAGCCAATATGGCTGATGTCACTCTGGGTTAAGGACAGCTTCTGTCCCAGAACAAGGCTCTTAGAA
GACAGAATGGTGAATCCATCCCCTGGCCCATCTTCAGAGGTGGAATTTGAAGTTCCTTCTTTATCGCTGT
CCTTTGGTTTGGACTTTTTGGACGTCCGCGGTTTGGCAGCCTTGGATTTCTTCCCCCCCTTCTTGCCTGA
CGTGGCCTTCCTGCCTCTTTTCTCTGGGGGTGGGGA
